>Addgene plasmid #241228 | PLJR965_Rv1259 | addgene full sequence | sequence record 483385 | Addgene NGS Result
AATAAACGAAAGGCTCAGTCGAAAGACTGGGCCTTTCGTTTATCTGTTGTTTGAAAAAAAAAAGCGCCGC
AACTGCGGCGCTTTTTTTTTTGAATTCTCTGACCAGGGAAAATAGCCCTCTGACCTGGGGATTTGCGATC
CCTATCAGTGATAGATATAATCTGGGAATCCTGCATCCGGGCTGCGGCAGCGTTTTTGTACTCGAAAGAA
GCTACAAAGATAAGGCTTCATGCCGAAATCAACACCCTGTCATTTTATGGCAGGGTGTTTTTTTTTTGTC
GACTTGGGGACCCTAGAGGTCCCCTTTTTTATTTTTTTGGATGAAGAGCATTATCAATGGCTCTTCACAG
GAAGCTTAAAAAAAAAAGCCCCGCGATTGCGGGGCTTTTTTTTTTTAATACGGTTATCCACAGAATCAGG
GGATAACGCAGGAAAGAACATGTGAGCAAAAGGCCAGCAAAAGGCCAGGAACCGTAAAAAGGCCGCGTTG
CTGGCGTTTTTCCATAGGCTCCGCCCCCCTGACGAGCATCACAAAAATCGACGCTCAAGTCAGAGGTGGC
GAAACCCGACAGGACTATAAAGATACCAGGCGTTTCCCCCTGGAAGCTCCCTCGTGCGCTCTCCTGTTCC
GACCCTGCCGCTTACCGGATACCTGTCCGCCTTTCTCCCCTCGGGAAGCGTGGCGCTTTCTCATAGCTCA
CGCTGTAGGTATCTCAGTTCGGTGTAGGTCGTTCGCTCCAAGCTGGGCTGTGTGCACGAACCCCCCGTTC
AGCCCGACCGCTGCGCCTTATCCGGTAACTATCGTCTTGAGTCCAACCCGGTAAGACACGACTTATCGCC
ACTGGCAGCAGCCACTGGTAACAGGATTAGCAGAGCGAGGTATGTAGGCGGTGCTACAGAGTTCTTGAAG
TGGTGGCCTAACTACGGCTACACTAGAAGGACAGTATTTGGTATCTGCGCTCTGCTGAAGCCAGTTACCT
TCGGAAAAAGAGTTGGTAGCTCTTGATCCGGCAAACAAACCACCGCTGGTAGCGGTGGTTTTTTTGTTTG
CAAGCAGCAGATTACGCGCAGAAAAAAAGGATCTCAAGAAGATCCTTTGATCTTTTCTACGGGGTCTGAC
GCTCATGGAACAATAAACGAAAGGCTCAGTCGAAAGACTGGGCCTTTCGTTTATCTGTTGTTTGAAAAAA
AAAAGCCCCGCGATTGCGGGGCTTTTTTTTTTCATATGTCTGACCAGGGAAAATAGCCCTCTGACCTGGG
GATTTGACTTCCCTATCAGTGATAGAGATAATCTGGGAGTCCCTATCAGTGATAGAGAACGCGGTATCGA
TATGTCGGACCTGGTGCTGGGCCTGGCCATCGGCATCGGCTCGGTGGGCGTGGGCATCCTGAACAAGGTG
ACCGGCGAGATCATCCACAAGAACTCGCGCATCTTCCCGGCCGCCCAGGCCGAGAACAACCTGGTGCGCC
GCACCAACCGCCAGGGCCGCCGCCTGGCCCGCCGCAAGAAGCACCGCCGCGTGCGCCTGAACCGCCTGTT
CGAGGAGTCGGGCCTGATCACCGACTTCACCAAGATCTCGATCAACCTGAACCCGTACCAGCTGCGCGTG
AAGGGCCTGACCGACGAGCTGTCGAACGAGGAGCTGTTCATCGCCCTGAAGAACATGGTGAAGCACCGCG
GCATCTCGTACCTGGACGACGCCTCGGACGACGGCAACTCGTCGGTGGGCGACTACGCCCAGATCGTGAA
GGAGAACTCGAAGCAGCTGGAGACCAAGACCCCGGGCCAGATCCAGCTGGAGCGCTACCAGACCTACGGC
CAGCTGCGCGGCGACTTCACCGTGGAGAAGGACGGCAAGAAGCACCGCCTGATCAACGTGTTCCCGACCT
CGGCCTACCGCTCGGAGGCCCTGCGCATCCTGCAGACCCAGCAGGAGTTCAACCCGCAGATCACCGACGA
GTTCATCAACCGCTACCTGGAGATCCTGACCGGCAAGCGCAAGTACTACCACGGCCCGGGCAACGAGAAG
TCGCGCACCGACTACGGCCGCTACCGCACCTCGGGCGAGACCCTGGACAACATCTTCGGCATCCTGATCG
GCAAGTGCACCTTCTACCCGGACGAGTTCCGCGCCGCCAAGGCCTCGTACACCGCCCAGGAGTTCAACCT
GCTGAACGACCTGAACAACCTGACCGTGCCGACCGAGACCAAGAAGCTGTCGAAGGAGCAGAAGAACCAG
ATCATCAACTACGTGAAGAACGAGAAGGCCATGGGCCCGGCCAAGCTGTTCAAGTACATCGCCAAGCTGC
TGTCGTGCGACGTGGCCGACATCAAGGGCTACCGCATCGACAAGTCGGGCAAGGCCGAGATCCACACCTT
CGAGGCCTACCGCAAGATGAAGACCCTGGAGACCCTGGACATCGAGCAGATGGACCGCGAGACCCTGGAC
AAGCTGGCCTACGTGCTGACCCTGAACACCGAGCGCGAGGGCATCCAGGAGGCCCTGGAGCACGAGTTCG
CCGACGGCTCGTTCTCGCAGAAGCAGGTGGACGAGCTGGTGCAGTTCCGCAAGGCCAACTCGTCGATCTT
CGGCAAGGGCTGGCACAACTTCTCGGTGAAGCTGATGATGGAGCTGATCCCGGAGCTGTACGAGACCTCG
GAGGAGCAGATGACCATCCTGACCCGCCTGGGCAAGCAGAAGACCACCTCGTCGTCGAACAAGACCAAGT
ACATCGACGAGAAGCTGCTGACCGAGGAGATCTACAACCCGGTGGTGGCCAAGTCGGTGCGCCAGGCCAT
CAAGATCGTGAACGCCGCCATCAAGGAGTACGGCGACTTCGACAACATCGTGATCGAGATGGCCCGCGAG
ACCAACGAGGACGACGAGAAGAAGGCCATCCAGAAGATCCAGAAGGCCAACAAGGACGAGAAGGACGCCG
CCATGCTGAAGGCCGCCAACCAGTACAACGGCAAGGCCGAGCTGCCGCACTCGGTGTTCCACGGCCACAA
GCAGCTGGCCACCAAGATCCGCCTGTGGCACCAGCAGGGCGAGCGCTGCCTGTACACCGGCAAGACCATC
TCGATCCACGACCTGATCAACAACTCGAACCAGTTCGAGGTGGACGCCATCCTGCCGCTGTCGATCACCT
TCGACGACTCGCTGGCCAACAAGGTGCTGGTGTACGCCACCGCCAACCAGGAGAAGGGCCAGCGCACCCC
GTACCAGGCCCTGGACTCGATGGACGACGCCTGGTCGTTCCGCGAGCTGAAGGCCTTCGTGCGCGAGTCG
AAGACCCTGTCGAACAAGAAGAAGGAGTACCTGCTGACCGAGGAGGACATCTCGAAGTTCGACGTGCGCA
AGAAGTTCATCGAGCGCAACCTGGTGGACACCCGCTACGCCTCGCGCGTGGTGCTGAACGCCCTGCAGGA
GCACTTCCGCGCCCACAAGATCGACACCAAGGTGTCGGTGGTGCGCGGCCAGTTCACCTCGCAGCTGCGC
CGCCACTGGGGCATCGAGAAGACCCGCGACACCTACCACCACCACGCCGTGGACGCCCTGATCATCGCCG
CCTCGTCGCAGCTGAACCTGTGGAAGAAGCAGAAGAACACCCTGGTGTCGTACTCGGAGGACCAGCTGCT
GGACATCGAGACCGGCGAGCTGATCTCGGACGACGAGTACAAGGAGTCGGTGTTCAAGGCCCCGTACCAG
CACTTCGTGGACACCCTGAAGTCGAAGGAGTTCGAGGACTCGATCCTGTTCTCGTACCAGGTGGACTCGA
AGTTCAACCGCAAGATCTCGGACGCCACCATCTACGCCACCCGCCAGGCCAAGGTGGGCAAGGACAAGGC
CGACGAGACCTACGTGCTGGGCAAGATCAAGGACATCTACACCCAGGACGGCTACGACGCCTTCATGAAG
ATCTACAAGAAGGACAAGTCGAAGTTCCTGATGTACCGCCACGACCCGCAGACCTTCGAGAAGGTGATCG
AGCCGATCCTGGAGAACTACCCGAACAAGCAGATCAACGACAAGGGCAAGGAGGTGCCGTGCAACCCGTT
CCTGAAGTACAAGGAGGAGCACGGCTACATCCGCAAGTACTCGAAGAAGGGCAACGGCCCGGAGATCAAG
TCGCTGAAGTACTACGACTCGAAGCTGGGCAACCACATCGACATCACCCCGAAGGACTCGAACAACAAGG
TGGTGCTGCAGTCGGTGTCGCCGTGGCGCGCCGACGTGTACTTCAACAAGACCACCGGCAAGTACGAGAT
CCTGGGCCTGAAGTACGCCGACCTGCAGTTCGACAAGGGCACCGGCACCTACAAGATCTCGCAGGAGAAG
TACAACGACATCAAGAAGAAGGAGGGCGTGGACTCGGACTCGGAGTTCAAGTTCACCCTGTACAAGAACG
ACCTGCTGCTGGTGAAGGACACCGAGACCAAGGAGCAGCAGCTGTTCCGCTTCCTGTCGCGCACCATGCC
GAAGCAGAAGCACTACGTGGAGCTGAAGCCGTACGACAAGCAGAAGTTCGAGGGCGGCGAGGCCCTGATC
AAGGTGCTGGGCAACGTGGCCAACTCGGGCCAGTGCAAGAAGGGCCTGGGCAAGTCGAACATCTCGATCT
ACAAGGTGCGCACCGACGTGCTGGGCAACCAGCACATCATCAAGAACGAGGGCGACAAGCCGAAGCTGGA
CTTCTAAATACTCTGGCCATTTTTCTTTACCGCCTTTGAGTGAGCTGATACCGCTCGCCGCAGCCGAACG
ACCGAGCGCAACGCGTGCGGCCGCTGATTAGCTAAGCAGAAGGCCATCCTGACGGATGGCCTTTTTCTAG
AAAAAAAAAAAGCGCCGCAACTGCGGCGCTTTTTTTTTTTTAATTAAGTGATAGATTGCGATGCGTGTGC
TCGGTTGATATAATCTGTCAGATCAGGAGGACTTCGCATGTCGCGGTTGGATAAGTCCAAGGTCATCAAC
TCGGCGCTGGAGCTGCTGAACGAGGTCGGTATCGAGGGACTGACCACGCGCAAGTTGGCCCAAAAGCTCG
GCGTGGAACAACCGACCCTCTACTGGCACGTGAAGAACAAGCGCGCGCTGCTGGATGCGTTGGCCATCGA
GATGCTGGATCGCCATCACACGCACTTTTGCCCCCTGGAGGGCGAGAGCTGGCAGGATTTTCTGCGGAAC
AACGCGAAGTCGTTCCGGTGCGCCCTCCTGAGCCATCGGGATGGCGCCAAAGTCCACTTGGGCACCCGCC
CGACCGAGAAGCAATACGAGACCCTGGAGAACCAGCTGGCCTTCCTCTGTCAACAGGGTTTTTCGTTGGA
GAACGCCCTGTATGCCCTGTCCGCCGTGGGACACTTCACCTTGGGCTGCGTGTTGGAGGATCAGGAACAT
CAGGTGGCGAAAGAGGAACGGGAGACCCCCACGACGGATTCGATGCCCCCGTTGTTGCGCCAGGCGATCG
AACTGTTTGACCACCAGGGCGCCGAACCCGCCTTTTTGTTCGGGCTGGAGCTGATCATCTGCGGGCTGGA
AAAGCAACTGAAGTGCGAAAGCGGTTCGTGATAACGCCGAAAACCCCGCTTCGGCGGGGTTTTGCCGCGG
TCTGCGTTGTCGGGAAGATTTAAAATAAAAAAGGGGACCTCTAGGGTCCCCAATTAAATAGTTAACACTA
GTATTAAAAAAAAAAGCCCCGCGATTGCGGGGCTTTTTTTTTTCGACGGCGAGGGTTCCGACCGCTGCAA
CTCCCGGTGCAACCTTGTCCCGGTCTATTCTCTTCACTGCACCAGCTCCAATCTGGTGTGAATGCCCCTC
GTCTGTTCGCGCAGGCGGGGGGCTCTATTCGTTTGTCAGCATCGAAAGTAGCCAGATCAGGGATGCGTTG
CAACCGCGTATGCCCAGGTCAGAAGAGTCGCACAAGAGTTGCAGACCCCTGGAAAGAAAAATGGCCAGAG
GGCGAAAACACCCTCTGACCAGCGGAGCGGGCGACGGGAATCGAACCCGCGTAGCTAGTTTGGAAGAATG
GGTGTCTGCCGACCACATATATGGGCCGGTCAAGATAGGTTTTTACCCCCTCTCGGCTGCATCCTCTAAG
TGGAAAGAAATTGCAGGTCGTAGAAGCGCGTTGAAGCCTGAGAGTTGCACAGGAGTTGCAACCCGGTAGC
CTTGTTCACGACGAGAGGAGACCTAGTTGGCACGTCGCGGATGGGGATCGCTGAAGACTCAGCGCAGCGG
GAGGATCCAAGCCTCATACGTCAACCCGCAGGACGGTGTGAGGTACTACGCGCTGCAGACCTACGACAAC
AAGATGGACGCCGAAGCCTGGCTCGCGGGCGAGAAGCGGCTCATCGAGATGGAGACCTGGACCCCTCCAC
AGGACCGGGCGAAGAAGGCAGCCGCCAGCGCCATCACGCTGGAGGAGTACACCCGGAAGTGGCTCGTGGA
GCGCGACCTCGCAGACGGCACCAGGGATCTGTACAGCGGGCACGCGGAGCGCCGCATCTACCCGGTGCTA
GGTGAAGTGGCGGTCACAGAGATGACGCCAGCTCTGGTGCGTGCGTGGTGGGCCGGGATGGGTAGGAAGC
ACCCGACTGCCCGCCGGCATGCCTACAACGTCCTCCGGGCGGTGATGAACACAGCGGTCGAGGACAAGCT
GATCGCAGAGAACCCGTGCCGGATCGAGCAGAAGGCAGCCGATGAGCGCGACGTAGAGGCGCTGACGCCT
GAGGAGCTGGACATCGTCGCCGCTGAGATCTTCGTGCACTACCGGATCGCGGCATACATCCTGGCGTGGA
CGAGCCTCCGGTTCGGAGAGCTGATCGAGCTTCGCCGCAAGGACATCGTGGACGACGGCATGACGATGAA
GCTCCGGGTGCGCCGTGGCGCTTCCCGCGTGGGGAACAAGATCGTCGTTGGCAACGCCAAGACCGTCCGG
TCGAAGCGTCCTGTGACGGTTCCGCCTCACGTCGCGGAGATGATCCGAGCGCACATGAAGGACCGTACGA
AGATGAACAAGGGCCCCGAGGCATTCCTGGTGACCACGACGCAGGGCAACCGGCTGTCGAAGTCCGCGTT
CACCAAGTCGCTGAAGCGTGGCTACGCCAAGATCGGTCGGCCGGAACTCCGCATCCACGACCTCCGCGCT
GTCGGCGCTACGTTCGCCGCTCAGGCAGGTGCGACGACCAAGGAGCTGATGGCCCGCCTCGGTCACACGA
CTCCTAGGATGGCGATGAAGTACCAGATGGCGTCTGAGGCCCGCGACGAGGCTATCGCTGAGGCGATGTC
CAAGCTGGCCAAGACCTCCTGAAACGCAAAAAGCCCCCCTCCCAAGGACACTGAGTCCTAAAGAGGGGGG
TTTCTTGTCAGTACGCGAAGAACCACGCCTGGCCGCGAGCGCCAGCACCGCCGCTCTGTGCGGAGACCTG
GGCACCAGCCCCGCCGCCGCCAGGAGCATTGCCGTTCCCGCCAGCTAGCCACCTGACGTCGGGGGGGGGG
GAAAGCCACGTTGTGTCTCAAAATCTCTGATGTTACATTGCACAAGATAAAAATATATCATCATGAACAA
TAAAACTGTCTGCTTACATAAACAGTAATACAAGGGGTGTTATGAGCCATATTCAACGGGAAACGTCTTG
CTCGAGGCCGCGATTAAATTCCAACATGGATGCTGATTTATATGGGTATAAATGGGCTCGCGATAATGTC
GGGCAATCAGGTGCGACAATCTATCGCTTGTATGGGAAGCCCCATGCGCCAGAGTTGTTTCTGAAACATG
GCAAAGGTAGCGTTGCCAATGATGTTACAGATGAGATGGTCAGACTAAACTGGCTGACGGAATTTATGCC
TCTTCCGACCATCAAGCATTTTATCCGTACTCCTGATGATGCATGGTTACTCACCACTGCGATCCCCGGG
AAAACAGCATTCCAGGTATTAGAAGAATATCCTGATTCAGGTGAAAATATTGTTGATGCGCTGGCAGTGT
TCCTGCGCCGGTTGCATTCGATTCCTGTTTGTAATTGTCCTTTTAACAGCGATCGCGTATTTCGCCTCGC
TCAGGCGCAATCACGAATGAATAACGGTTTGGTTGATGCGAGTGATTTTGATGACGAGCGTAATGGCTGG
CCTGTTGAACAAGTCTGGAAAGAAATGCATAATCTTTTGCCATTCTCACCGGATTCAGTCGTCACTCATG
GTGATTTCTCACTTGATAACCTTATTTTTGACGAGGGGAAATTAATAGGTTGTATTGATGTTGGACGAGT
CGGAATCGCAGACCGATACCAGGATCTTGCCATCCTATGGAACTGCCTCGGTGAGTTTTCTCCTTCATTA
CAGAAACGGCTTTTTCAAAAATATGGTATTGATAATCCTGATATGAATAAATTGCAGTTTCATTTGATGC
TCGATGAGTTTTTCTAATCAGAATTGGTTAATTGGTTGTAACACTGGCAGAGCATTACGCTGACTTGACG
GGACGGCGGCTTTGTTGAATAAATCGAACTTTTGCTGAGTTGAAGGATCAGATCACGCATCTTCCCGACA
ACGCAGACCGTTCCGTGGCAAAGCAAAAGTTCAAAATCACCAACTGGTCCACCTACAACAAAGCTCTCAC
CAACCGTGGCTCCCTCACGATATC
Features (pLannotate 1.2.2; 14 found; start..end, strand, type, name):
      4..53      +  terminator     rrnB T1 terminator (fragment): transcription terminator T1 from the E. coli rrnB gene
    138..155     +  promoter       PLtetO-1 promoter (fragment): modified phage lambda PL promoter with tet operator sites (Lutz and Bujard, 1997)
    207..267     +  misc_RNA       St1 gRNA scaffold (fragment): guide RNA scaffold for the Streptococcus thermophilus CRISPR/Cas9 system (Esvelt et al., 2013)
    499..1087    -  rep_origin     ori: high-copy-number ColE1/pMB1/pBR322/pUC origin of replication
   1135..1184    +  terminator     rrnB T1 terminator (fragment): transcription terminator T1 from the E. coli rrnB gene
   1264..1290    +  promoter       PLtetO-1 promoter (fragment): modified phage lambda PL promoter with tet operator sites (Lutz and Bujard, 1997)
   1300..1321    +  promoter       tight TRE promoter (fragment): Tet-responsive promoter PTight, consisting of seven tet operator sequences followed by the minimal CMV promoter
   1332..4694    +  CDS            cas9-1: CAS9A_STRTD - Also known as csn1. Experimental evidence at protein level: Swiss-Prot protein existence level 1. CRISPR (clustered regularly interspaced short palindromic repeat) is an adaptive immune system that provides protection against mobile genetic elements (viruses, transposable elements and conjugative plasmids). CRISPR clusters contain spacers, sequences complementary to antecedent mobile elements, and target invading nucleic acids. CRISPR clusters are transcribed and processed into CRISPR RNA (crRNA). In type II CRISPR systems correct processing of pre-crRNA requires a trans- encoded
   4798..4825    +  terminator     rrnB T2 terminator: transcription terminator T2 from the E. coli rrnB gene
   4938..5558    +  CDS            tetR: TETR2_ECOLX - Experimental evidence at protein level: Swiss-Prot protein existence level 1. TetR is the repressor of the tetracycline resistance element; its N-terminal region forms a helix-turn-helix structure and binds DNA. Binding of tetracycline to TetR reduces the repressor affinity for the tetracycline resistance gene (tetA) promoter operator sites. From Escherichia coli.
   6187..7299    +  CDS            33: VINT_BPML5 - Also known as int. Protein inferred from homology: Swiss-Prot protein existence level 3. Integrase is necessary for integration of the phage into the host genome by site-specific recombination. From Mycobacterium phage L5 (Mycobacteriophage L5).
   7361..7465    -  CDS            32 (fragment): VG32_BPML5 - Protein predicted: Swiss-Prot protein existence level 4. From Mycobacterium phage L5 (Mycobacteriophage L5).
   7602..8417    +  CDS            KanR: aminoglycoside phosphotransferase; aph(3')-Ia; confers resistance to kanamycin in bacteria or G418 (Geneticin®) in eukaryotes
   8558..8629    +  CDS            TRA2_ECOLX (fragment): Protein predicted: Swiss-Prot protein existence level 4. Required for transposition of transposon Tn903. From Escherichia coli.
