[The description below was written by a language model from this plasmid's Addgene catalogue record and pLannotate feature annotations shown in this document.]
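Description:
PLJR965_Rv1259 is a CRISPR interference (CRISPRi) plasmid built on the PLJR965 backbone for inducible transcriptional silencing of the gene Rv1259 in Mycobacterium tuberculosis H37Rv. The sequenced construct is about 8.6 kb. It is propagated in E. coli through a ColE1/pMB1-type origin and selected with kanamycin via an aph(3')-Ia KanR gene. The catalogue lists it as low copy, although the annotation describes the origin as belonging to the high-copy family. No mycobacterial replication origin is annotated. Instead the plasmid carries the mycobacteriophage L5 integrase gene and, according to the stated purpose, the L5 attP site, so that it inserts as a single copy into the mycobacterial chromosome by site-specific recombination. The attP site itself is not called in the feature table.

The payload has three functional parts. A 24-nt targeting sequence against Rv1259 sits between a tet-operator-containing promoter and a Streptococcus thermophilus Cas9 guide RNA scaffold, forming the sgRNA cassette. A second tet-operator-bearing promoter lies upstream of the S. thermophilus Cas9 coding sequence, which the record identifies as nuclease-dead dCas9. The inactivating mutations are not annotated in the table. A separate tetR gene supplies the Tet repressor, whose promoter is not identified. TetR should hold both tet-regulated promoters off until a tetracycline-class inducer is added. The sgRNA then directs dCas9 to Rv1259, where it sterically blocks transcription without cutting the DNA. Fragments of the rrnB T1 terminator and an rrnB T2 terminator flank the expression units, insulating them from one another. The plasmid is intended for conditional knockdown studies of Rv1259 function in M. tuberculosis. The record does not describe the gene's product.
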