Addgene plasmid #241228: PLJR965_Rv1259
Purpose: CRISPRi gene silencing plasmid with sgRNA (Rv1259) dCas9 TetR and KanR L5 Int attP for M. tuberculosis
Depositing lab: Kyu Rhee. Depositing organization: Cornell University.
Backbone
  Vector backbone: PLJR965
  Vector type: Bacterial Expression
Growth in bacteria
  Bacterial resistance: Kanamycin, 50 μg/mL
  Growth temperature: 37°C
  Growth strain: DH5alpha
  Copy number: Low Copy
Gene/Insert
  Gene/Insert name: Rv1259 sgRNA (alt name: dcas9 TetR)
  gRNA/shRNA sequence: ATCCTGCATCCGGGCTGCGGCAGC
  Species: Mycobacterium tuberculosis (H37Rv)
  Insert size (bp): 24
  Mutation: WT
  Cloning method: Restriction Enzyme; 5′ cloning site Unknown (unknown if destroyed); 3′ cloning site Unknown (unknown if destroyed)
Terms and licenses: Academic/Nonprofit Terms; Industry Terms: Not Available to Industry
How to cite: PLJR965_Rv1259 was a gift from Kyu Rhee (Addgene plasmid # 241228 ; http://n2t.net/addgene:241228 ; RRID:Addgene_241228)
